>Addgene plasmid #172342 | pLV-REPORT(EF1a no GFP) mnuctdTomato | depositor full sequence | sequence record 334203 | pLV-REPORT(EF1a no GFP) mnuctdTomato sequence 10331 bps
CGATAACCCTAATTCGATAGCATATGCTTCCCGTTGGGTAACATATGCTATTGAATTAGGGTTAGTCTGG
ATAGTATATACTACTACCCGGGAAGCATATGCTACCCGTTTAGGGTTCACCGGTGATGCCGGCCACGATG
CGTCCGGCGTAGAGGATCTAATGTGAGTTAGCTCACTCATTAGGCACCCCAGGCTTTACACTTTATGCTT
CCGGCTCGTATGTTGTGTGGAATTGTGAGCGGATAACAATTTCACACAGGAAACAGCTATGACCATGATT
ACGCCAAGCGCGCAATTAACCCTCACTAAAGGGAACAAAAGCTGGAGCTGCAAGCTTAATGTAGTCTTAT
GCAATACTCTTGTAGTCTTGCAACATGGTAACGATGAGTTAGCAACATGCCTTACAAGGAGAGAAAAAGC
ACCGTGCATGCCGATTGGTGGAAGTAAGGTGGTACGATCGTGCCTTATTAGGAAGGCAACAGACGGGTCT
GACATGGATTGGACGAACCACTGAATTGCCGCATTGCAGAGATATTGTATTTAAGTGCCTAGCTCGATAC
ATAAACGGGTCTCTCTGGTTAGACCAGATCTGAGCCTGGGAGCTCTCTGGCTAACTAGGGAACCCACTGC
TTAAGCCTCAATAAAGCTTGCCTTGAGTGCTTCAAGTAGTGTGTGCCCGTCTGTTGTGTGACTCTGGTAA
CTAGAGATCCCTCAGACCCTTTTAGTCAGTGTGGAAAATCTCTAGCAGTGGCGCCCGAACAGGGACTTGA
AAGCGAAAGGGAAACCAGAGGAGCTCTCTCGACGCAGGACTCGGCTTGCTGAAGCGCGCACGGCAAGAGG
CGAGGGGCGGCGACTGGTGAGTACGCCAAAAATTTTGACTAGCGGAGGCTAGAAGGAGAGAGATGGGTGC
GAGAGCGTCAGTATTAAGCGGGGGAGAATTAGATCGCGATGGGAAAAAATTCGGTTAAGGCCAGGGGGAA
AGAAAAAATATAAATTAAAACATATAGTATGGGCAAGCAGGGAGCTAGAACGATTCGCAGTTAATCCTGG
CCTGTTAGAAACATCAGAAGGCTGTAGACAAATACTGGGACAGCTACAACCATCCCTTCAGACAGGATCA
GAAGAACTTAGATCATTATATAATACAGTAGCAACCCTCTATTGTGTGCATCAAAGGATAGAGATAAAAG
ACACCAAGGAAGCTTTAGACAAGATAGAGGAAGAGCAAAACAAAAGTAAGACCACCGCACAGCAAGCGGC
CGCTGATCTTCAGACCTGGAGGAGGAGATATGAGGGACAATTGGAGAAGTGAATTATATAAATATAAAGT
AGTAAAAATTGAACCATTAGGAGTAGCACCCACCAAGGCAAAGAGAAGAGTGGTGCAGAGAGAAAAAAGA
GCAGTGGGAATAGGAGCTTTGTTCCTTGGGTTCTTGGGAGCAGCAGGAAGCACTATGGGCGCAGCGTCAA
TGACGCTGACGGTACAGGCCAGACAATTATTGTCTGGTATAGTGCAGCAGCAGAACAATTTGCTGAGGGC
TATTGAGGCGCAACAGCATCTGTTGCAACTCACAGTCTGGGGCATCAAGCAGCTCCAGGCAAGAATCCTG
GCTGTGGAAAGATACCTAAAGGATCAACAGCTCCTGGGGATTTGGGGTTGCTCTGGAAAACTCATTTGCA
CCACTGCTGTGCCTTGGAATGCTAGTTGGAGTAATAAATCTCTGGAACAGATTTGGAATCACACGACCTG
GATGGAGTGGGACAGAGAAATTAACAATTACACAAGCTTAATACACTCCTTAATTGAAGAATCGCAAAAC
CAGCAAGAAAAGAATGAACAAGAATTATTGGAATTAGATAAATGGGCAAGTTTGTGGAATTGGTTTAACA
TAACAAATTGGCTGTGGTATATAAAATTATTCATAATGATAGTAGGAGGCTTGGTAGGTTTAAGAATAGT
TTTTGCTGTACTTTCTATAGTGAATAGAGTTAGGCAGGGATATTCACCATTATCGTTTCAGACCCACCTC
CCAACCCCGAGGGGACCCGACAGGCCCGAAGGAATAGAAGAAGAAGGTGGAGAGAGAGACAGAGACAGAT
CCATTCGATTAGTGAACGGATCTCGACGGTATCGGTTTTAAAAGAAAAGGGGGGATTGGGGGGTACAGTG
CAGGGGAAAGAATAGTAGACATAATAGCAACAGACATACAAACTAAAGAATTACAAAAACAAATTACAAA
AATTCAAAATTTTATCGATTTCGAACCTAGGGTTTAAACGGCGCGCCAGCTTTAGGCGTGTACGGTGGGC
GCCTATAAAAGCAGAGCTCGTTTAGTGAACCGTCAGATCGCCTGGAGCAATTCCACAACACTTTTGTCTT
ATACCAACTTTCCGTACCACTTCCTACCCTCGTAAAGTCGACCCACCATGACTGCTCCAAAGAAGAAGCG
TAAGGTAATGGTGAGCAAGGGCGAGGAGGTCATCAAAGAGTTCATGCGCTTCAAGGTGCGCATGGAGGGC
TCCATGAACGGCCACGAGTTCGAGATCGAGGGCGAGGGCGAGGGCCGCCCCTACGAGGGCACCCAGACCG
CCAAGCTGAAGGTGACCAAGGGCGGCCCCCTGCCCTTCGCCTGGGACATCCTGTCCCCCCAGTTCATGTA
CGGCTCCAAGGCGTACGTGAAGCACCCCGCCGACATCCCCGATTACAAGAAGCTGTCCTTCCCCGAGGGC
TTCAAGTGGGAGCGCGTGATGAACTTCGAGGACGGCGGTCTGGTGACCGTGACCCAGGACTCCTCCCTGC
AGGACGGCACGCTGATCTACAAGGTGAAGATGCGCGGCACCAACTTCCCCCCCGACGGCCCCGTAATGCA
GAAGAAGACCATGGGCTGGGAGGCCTCCACCGAGCGCCTGTACCCCCGCGACGGCGTGCTGAAGGGCGAG
ATCCACCAGGCCCTGAAGCTGAAGGACGGCGGCCACTACCTGGTGGAGTTCAAGACCATCTACATGGCCA
AGAAGCCCGTGCAACTGCCCGGCTACTACTACGTGGACACCAAGCTGGACATCACCTCCCACAACGAGGA
CTACACCATCGTGGAACAGTACGAGCGCTCCGAGGGCCGCCACCACCTGTTCCTGGGGCATGGCACCGGC
AGCACCGGCAGCGGCAGCTCCGGCACCGCCTCCTCCGAGGACAACAACATGGCCGTCATCAAAGAGTTCA
TGCGCTTCAAGGTGCGCATGGAGGGCTCCATGAACGGCCACGAGTTCGAGATCGAGGGCGAGGGCGAGGG
CCGCCCCTACGAGGGCACCCAGACCGCCAAGCTGAAGGTGACCAAGGGCGGCCCCCTGCCCTTCGCCTGG
GACATCCTGTCCCCCCAGTTCATGTACGGCTCCAAGGCGTACGTGAAGCACCCCGCCGACATCCCCGATT
ACAAGAAGCTGTCCTTCCCCGAGGGCTTCAAGTGGGAGCGCGTGATGAACTTCGAGGACGGCGGTCTGGT
GACCGTGACCCAGGACTCCTCCCTGCAGGACGGCACGCTGATCTACAAGGTGAAGATGCGCGGCACCAAC
TTCCCCCCCGACGGCCCCGTAATGCAGAAGAAGACCATGGGCTGGGAGGCCTCCACCGAGCGCCTGTACC
CCCGCGACGGCGTGCTGAAGGGCGAGATCCACCAGGCCCTGAAGCTGAAGGACGGCGGCCACTACCTGGT
GGAGTTCAAGACCATCTACATGGCCAAGAAGCCCGTGCAACTGCCCGGCTACTACTACGTGGACACCAAG
CTGGACATCACCTCCCACAACGAGGACTACACCATCGTGGAACAGTACGAGCGCTCCGAGGGCCGCCACC
ACCTGTTCCTGTACGGCATGGACGAGCTGTACAAGTAAACCGTCGACCTCGACGGATCGGGAGATCTCGA
CCGAGCTTTGCAAAGATGGATAAAGTTTTAAACAGAGAGGAATCTTTGCAGCTAATGGACCTTCTAGGTC
TTGAAAGGAGTGGGAATTGGCTCCGGTGCCCGTCAGTGGGCAGAGCGCACATCGCCCACAGTCCCCGAGA
AGTTGGGGGGAGGGGTCGGCAATTGAACCGGTGCCTAGAGAAGGTGGCGCGGGGTAAACTGGGAAAGTGA
TGTCGTGTACTGGCTCCGCCTTTTTCCCGAGGGTGGGGGAGAACCGTATATAAGTGCAGTAGTCGCCGTG
AACGTTCTTTTTCGCAACGGGTTTGCCGCCAGAACACAGGTAAGTGCCGTGTGTGGTTCCCGCGGGCCTG
GCCTCTTTACGGGTTATGGCCCTTGCGTGCCTTGAATTACTTCCACCTGGCTGCAGTACGTGATTCTTGA
TCCCGAGCTTCGGGTTGGAAGTGGGTGGGAGAGTTCGAGGCCTTGCGCTTAAGGAGCCCCTTCGCCTCGT
GCTTGAGTTGAGGCCTGGCCTGGGCGCTGGGGCCGCCGCGTGCGAATCTGGTGGCACCTTCGCGCCTGTC
TCGCTGCTTTCGATAAGTCTCTAGCCATTTAAAATTTTTGATGACCTGCTGCGACGCTTTTTTTCTGGCA
AGATAGTCTTGTAAATGCGGGCCAAGATGATCTGCACACTGGTATTTCGGTTTTTGGGGCCGCGGGCGGC
GACGGGGCCCGTGCGTCCCAGCGCACATGTTCGGCGAGGCGGGGCCTGCGAGCGCGGCCACCGAGAATCG
GACGGGGGTAGTCTCAAGCTGGCCGGCCTGCTCTGGTGCCTGGCCTCGCGCCGCCGTGTATCGCCCCGCC
CTGGGCGGCAAGGCTGGCCCGGTCGGCACCAGTTGCGTGAGCGGAAAGATGGCCGCTTCCCGGCCCTGCT
GCAGGGAGCTCAAAATGGAGGACGCGGCGCTCGGGAGAGCGGGCGGGTGAGTCACCCACACAAAGGAAAA
GGGCCTTTCCGTCCTCAGCCGTCGCTTCATGTGACTCCACGGAGTACCGGGCGCCGTCCAGGCACCTCGA
TTAGTTCTCGATCGAGCTTTTGGAGTACGTCGTCTTTAGGTTGGGGGGAGGGGTTTTATGCGATGGAGTT
TCCCCACACTGAGTGGGTGGAGACTGAAGTTAGGCCAGCTTGGCACTTGATGTAATTCTCCTTGGAATTT
GCCCTTTTTGAGTTTGGATCTTGGTTCATTCTCAAGCCTCAGACAGTGGTTCAAAGTTTTTTTCTTCCAT
TTCAGGTGTCGTGAGGAATTAGCTTGACCAAGCTTGGTACCGAGCTCGGATCCACTAGTAACGGCCGCCA
GTGTGCTGGAATTCTCGAGGTCGCCACCATGAAAAAGCCTGAACTCACCGCGACGTCTGTCGAGAAGTTT
CTGATCGAAAAGTTCGACAGCGTCTCCGACCTGATGCAGCTCTCGGAGGGCGAAGAATCTCGTGCTTTCA
GCTTCGATGTAGGAGGGCGTGGATATGTCCTGCGGGTAAATAGCTGCGCCGATGGTTTCTACAAAGATCG
TTATGTTTATCGGCACTTTGCATCGGCCGCGCTCCCGATTCCGGAAGTGCTTGACATTGGGGAATTCAGC
GAGAGCCTGACCTATTGCATCTCCCGCCGTGCACAGGGTGTCACGTTGCAAGACCTGCCTGAAACCGAAC
TGCCCGCTGTTCTGCAGCCGGTCGCGGAGGCCATGGATGCGATCGCTGCGGCCGATCTTAGCCAGACGAG
CGGGTTCGGCCCATTCGGACCGCAAGGAATCGGTCAATACACTACATGGCGTGATTTCATATGCGCGATT
GCTGATCCCCATGTGTATCACTGGCAAACTGTGATGGACGACACCGTCAGTGCGTCCGTCGCGCAGGCTC
TCGATGAGCTGATGCTTTGGGCCGAGGACTGCCCCGAAGTCCGGCACCTCGTGCACGCGGATTTCGGCTC
CAACAATGTCCTGACGGACAATGGCCGCATAACAGCGGTCATTGACTGGAGCGAGGCGATGTTCGGGGAT
TCCCAATACGAGGTCGCCAACATCTTCTTCTGGAGGCCGTGGTTGGCTTGTATGGAGCAGCAGACGCGCT
ACTTCGAGCGGAGGCATCCGGAGCTTGCAGGATCGCCGCGGCTCCGGGCGTATATGCTCCGCATTGGTCT
TGACCAACTCTATCAGAGCTTGGTTGACGGCAATTTCGATGATGCAGCTTGGGCGCAGGGTCGATGCGAC
GCAATCGTCCGATCCGGAGCCGGGACTGTCGGGCGTACACAAATCGCCCGCAGAAGCGCGGCCGTCTGGA
CCGATGGCTGTGTAGAAGTACTCGCCGATAGTGGAAACCGACGCCCCAGCACTCGTCCGAGGGCAAAGGA
ATAGGCTAGCCTAGTGCCATTTGTTCAGTGGTTCGTAGGGCTTTCCCCCACTGTTTGGCTTTCAGTTATA
TGGATGATGTGGTATTGGGGGCCAAGTCTGTACAGCATCTTGAGTCCCTTTTTACCGCTGTTACCAATTT
TCTTTTGTCTTTGGGTATACATTTAAACCCTAACAAAACAAAGAGATGGGGTTACTCTCTAAATTTTATG
GGTTATGTCATTGGATGTTATGGGTCCTTGCCACAAGAACACATCATACAAAAAATCAAAGAATGTTTTA
GAAAACTTCCTATTAACAGGCCTATTGATTGGAAAGTATGTCAACGAATTGTGGGTCTTTTGGGTTTTGC
TGCCCCTTTTACACAATGTGGTTATCCTGCGTTGATGCCTTTGTATGCATGTATTCAATCTAAGCAGGCT
TTCACTTTCTCGCCAACTTACAAGGCCTTTCTGTGTAAACAATACCTGAACCTTTACCCCGTTGCCCGGC
AACGGCCAGGTCTGTGCCAAGTGTTTGCTGACGCAACCCCCACTGGCTGGGGCTTGGTCATGGGCCATCA
GCGCATGCGTGGAACCTTTTCGGCTCCTCTGCCGATCCATACTGCGGAACTCCTAGCCGCTTGTTTTGCT
CGCAGCAGGTCTGGAGCAAACATTATCGGGACTGATAACTCTGTTGTCCTATCCCGCAAATATACATCGT
TTCCATGGCTGCTAGGCTGTGCTGCCAACTGGATCCTGCGCGGGACGTCCTTTGTTTACGTCCCGTCGGC
GCTGAATCCTGCGGACGACCCTTCTCGGGGTCGCTTGGGACTCTCTCGTCCCCTTCTCCGTCTGCCGTTC
CGACCGACCACGGGGCGCACCTCTCTTTACGCGGACTCCCCGTCTGTGCCTTCTCATCTGCCGGACCGTG
TGCACTTCGCTTCACCTCTGCACGTCGCATGGAGACCACCGTGAACGCCCACCAAATATTGCCCAAGGTC
TTACATAAGAGGACTCTTGGACTCTCAGCAATGTCAACGACCGACCTTGAGGCATACTTCAAAGACTGTT
TGTTTAAAGACTGGGAGGAGTTGGGGGAGGAGATTAGGTTAAAGGTCTTTGTACTAGGAGGCTGTAGGCA
TAAATTGGTCTGCGCACCAGCACCATGGCGCAATCACTAGAGCGGGGTACCTTTAAGACCAATGACTTAC
AAGGCAGCTGTAGATCTTAGCCACTTTTTAAAAGAAAAGGGGGGACTGGAAGGGCTAATTCACTCCCAAC
GAAGACAAGATCTGCTTTTTGCTTGTACTGGGTCTCTCTGGTTAGACCAGATCTGAGCCTGGGAGCTCTC
TGGCTAACTAGGGAACCCACTGCTTAAGCCTCAATAAAGCTTGCCTTGAGTGCTTCAAGTAGTGTGTGCC
CGTCTGTTGTGTGACTCTGGTAACTAGAGATCCCTCAGACCCTTTTAGTCAGTGTGGAAAATCTCTAGCA
GTAGTAGTTCATGTCATCTTATTATTCAGTATTTATAACTTGCAAAGAAATGAATATCAGAGAGTGAGAG
GAACTTGTTTATTGCAGCTTATAATGGTTACAAATAAAGCAATAGCATCACAAATTTCACAAATAAAGCA
TTTTTTTCACTGCATTCTAGTTGTGGTTTGTCCAAACTCATCAATGTATCTTATCATGTCTGGCTCTAGC
TATCCCGCCCCTAACTCCGCCCATCCCGCCCCTAACTCCGCCCAGTTCCGCCCATTCTCCGCCCCATGGC
TGACTAATTTTTTTTATTTATGCAGAGGCCGAGGCCGGATCCCTTGAGTGGCTTTCATCCTGGAGCAGAC
TTTGCAGTCTGTGGACTGCAACACAACATTGCCTTTATGTGTAACTCTTGGCTGAAGCTCTTACACCAAT
GCTGGGGGACATGTACCTCCCAGGGGCCCAGGAAGACTACGGGAGGCTACACCAACGTCAATCAGAGGGG
CCTGTGTAGCTACCGATAAGCGGACCCTCAAGAGGGCATTAGCAATAGTGTTTATAAGGCCCCCTTGTTA
ATTCTTGAAGACGAAAGGGCCTCGTGATACGCCTATTTTTATAGGTTAATGTCATGATAATAATGGTTTC
TTAGACGTCAGGTGGCACTTTTCGGGGAAATGTGCGCGGAACCCCTATTTGTTTATTTTTCTAAATACAT
TCAAATATGTATCCGCTCATGAGACAATAACCCTGATAAATGCTTCAATAATATTGAAAAAGGAAGAGTA
TGAGTATTCAACATTTCCGTGTCGCCCTTATTCCCTTTTTTGCGGCATTTTGCCTTCCTGTTTTTGCTCA
CCCAGAAACGCTGGTGAAAGTAAAAGATGCTGAAGATCAGTTGGGTGCACGAGTGGGTTACATCGAACTG
GATCTCAACAGCGGTAAGATCCTTGAGAGTTTTCGCCCCGAAGAACGTTTTCCAATGATGAGCACTTTTA
AAGTTCTGCTATGTGGCGCGGTATTATCCCGTGTTGACGCCGGGCAAGAGCAACTCGGTCGCCGCATACA
CTATTCTCAGAATGACTTGGTTGAGTACTCACCAGTCACAGAAAAGCATCTTACGGATGGCATGACAGTA
AGAGAATTATGCAGTGCTGCCATAACCATGAGTGATAACACTGCGGCCAACTTACTTCTGACAACGATCG
GAGGACCGAAGGAGCTAACCGCTTTTTTGCACAACATGGGGGATCATGTAACTCGCCTTGATCGTTGGGA
ACCGGAGCTGAATGAAGCCATACCAAACGACGAGCGTGACACCACGATGCCTGCAGCAATGGCAACAACG
TTGCGCAAACTATTAACTGGCGAACTACTTACTCTAGCTTCCCGGCAACAATTAATAGACTGGATGGAGG
CGGATAAAGTTGCAGGACCACTTCTGCGCTCGGCCCTTCCGGCTGGCTGGTTTATTGCTGATAAATCTGG
AGCCGGTGAGCGTGGGTCTCGCGGTATCATTGCAGCACTGGGGCCAGATGGTAAGCCCTCCCGTATCGTA
GTTATCTACACGACGGGGAGTCAGGCAACTATGGATGAACGAAATAGACAGATCGCTGAGATAGGTGCCT
CACTGATTAAGCATTGGTAACTGTCAGACCAAGTTTACTCATATATACTTTAGATTGATTTAAAACTTCA
TTTTTAATTTAAAAGGATCTAGGTGAAGATCCTTTTTGATAATCTCATGACCAAAATCCCTTAACGTGAG
TTTTCGTTCCACTGAGCGTCAGACCCCGTAGAAAAGATCAAAGGATCTTCTTGAGATCCTTTTTTTCTGC
GCGTAATCTGCTGCTTGCAAACAAAAAAACCACCGCTACCAGCGGTGGTTTGTTTGCCGGATCAAGAGCT
ACCAACTCTTTTTCCGAAGGTAACTGGCTTCAGCAGAGCGCAGATACCAAATACTGTCCTTCTAGTGTAG
CCGTAGTTAGGCCACCACTTCAAGAACTCTGTAGCACCGCCTACATACCTCGCTCTGCTAATCCTGTTAC
CAGTGGCTGCTGCCAGTGGCGATAAGTCGTGTCTTACCGGGTTGGACTCAAGACGATAGTTACCGGATAA
GGCGCAGCGGTCGGGCTGAACGGGGGGTTCGTGCACACAGCCCAGCTTGGAGCGAACGACCTACACCGAA
CTGAGATACCTACAGCGTGAGCATTGAGAAAGCGCCACGCTTCCCGAAGGGAGAAAGGCGGACAGGTATC
CGGTAAGCGGCAGGGTCGGAACAGGAGAGCGCACGAGGGAGCTTCCAGGGGGAAACGCCTGGTATCTTTA
TAGTCCTGTCGGGTTTCGCCACCTCTGACTTGAGCGTCGATTTTTGTGATGCTCGTCAGGGGGGCGGAGC
CTATGGAAAAACGCCAGCAACGCGGCCTTTTTACGGTTCCTGGCCTTTTGCTGGCCTTTTTGAAGCTGTC
CCTGATGGTCGTCATCTACCTGCCTGGACAGCATGGCCTGCAACGCGGGCATCCCGATGCCGCCGGAAGC
GAGAAGAATCATAATGGGGAAGGCCATCCAGCCTCGCGTCG
Features (pLannotate 1.2.2; 31 found; start..end, strand, type, name):
      4..110     +  rep_origin     mini-oriP (fragment): internally truncated variant of the Epstein-Barr virus oriP replication origin (Tanaka et al., 1999)
    120..158     -  CDS            TcR (fragment): tetracycline efflux protein; tet; confers resistance to tetracycline
    159..180     +  protein_bind   CAP binding site: CAP binding activates transcription in the presence of cAMP. E. coli catabolite activator protein
    195..225     +  promoter       lac promoter: promoter for the E. coli lac operon
    233..249     +  protein_bind   lac operator: The lac repressor binds to the lac operator to inhibit transcription in E. coli. This inhibition can be relieved by adding lactose or isopropyl-β-D-thiogalactopyranoside (IPTG). lac repressor encoded by lacI
    294..312     +  promoter       T3 promoter: promoter for bacteriophage T3 RNA polymerase
    340..566     +  promoter       RSV promoter: Rous sarcoma virus enhancer/promoter
    567..747     +  LTR            5' LTR (truncated): truncated 5' long terminal repeat (LTR) from HIV-1
    794..919     +  misc_feature   HIV-1 Ψ: packaging signal of human immunodeficiency virus type 1
    903..1266    +  CDS            HIV-1 gag (fragment): gag protein from human immunodeficiency virus 1; gag
   1412..1645    +  misc_feature   RRE: The Rev response element (RRE) of HIV-1 allows for Rev-dependent mRNA export from the nucleus to the cytoplasm.
   2022..2122    +  CDS            Rev (fragment): human immunodeficiency virus 1 (HIV-1) Rev protein; rev; enhances nuclear export of unspliced and incompletely spliced viral mRNAs
   2136..2253    +  misc_feature   cPPT/CTS: central polypurine tract and central termination sequence of HIV-1
   2288..2416    +  promoter       TRE3G promoter (fragment): 3rd-generation Tet-responsive promoter that can be activated by binding of Tet-On® 3G
   2458..3885    +  CDS            tdTomato: tdTomato is a basic (constitutively fluorescent) orange fluorescent protein published in 2004, derived from Discosoma sp.. It is reported to be a somewhat slowly-maturing tandem dimer with low acid sensitivity.
   3936..4002    +  CDS            small t antigen (fragment): SV40 (simian virus 40) small t antigen
   4028..4239    +  promoter       EF-1α core promoter: core promoter for human elongation factor EF-1α
   4240..4349    +  intron         EF-1α intron A (fragment): intron upstream of the start codon of human EF-1α
   4982..5185    +  intron         EF-1α intron A: truncated intron upstream of the start codon of human EF-1α
   5279..6304    +  CDS            HygR: aminoglycoside phosphotransferase from E. coli; aph(4)-Ia; confers resistance to hygromycin
   6311..6466    +  CDS            HBsAg (S) (fragment): major/small (S) envelope protein of hepatitis B virus hepatitis B surface antigen
   6781..7039    +  ncRNA          HBV PRE 1151-1410: Accession: RF02816 - Hepatitis B virus post-transcriptional regulatory element 1151-1410
   7005..7445    +  CDS            X: X_HBVD3 - Experimental evidence at protein level: Swiss-Prot protein existence level 1. Multifunctional protein that plays a role in silencing host antiviral defenses and promoting viral transcription. Does not seem to be essential for HBV infection. May be directly involved in development of cirrhosis and liver cancer (hepatocellular carcinoma). Most of cytosolic activities involve modulation of cytosolic calcium. The effect on apoptosis is controversial depending on the cell types in which the studies have been conducted. May induce apoptosis by localizing in mitochondria and causing loss of
   7467..7535    +  CDS            nef (fragment): NEF_HV1Z2 - Experimental evidence at protein level: Swiss-Prot protein existence level 1. Extracellular Nef protein targets CD4(+) T-lymphocytes for apoptosis by interacting with CXCR4 surface receptors. From Human immunodeficiency virus type 1 group M subtype D (isolate Z2/CDC-Z34) (HIV-1).
   7537..7770    +  LTR            3' LTR (ΔU3): self-inactivating 3' long terminal repeat (LTR) from HIV-1
   7842..7963    +  polyA_signal   SV40 poly(A) signal: SV40 polyadenylation signal
   7983..8087    +  promoter       SV40 promoter (fragment): SV40 early promoter
   8435..8539    +  promoter       AmpR promoter: bla
   8540..9400    +  CDS            AmpR: β-lactamase; bla; confers resistance to ampicillin, carbenicillin, and related antibiotics
   9571..10159   +  rep_origin     ori: high-copy-number ColE1/pMB1/pBR322/pUC origin of replication
  10210..3       -  CDS            TcR (fragment) (across the origin): tetracycline efflux protein; tet; confers resistance to tetracycline
