>Addgene plasmid #172342 | pLV-REPORT(EF1a no GFP) mnuctdTomato | addgene full sequence | sequence record 354683 | Addgene NGS Result
CGATAACCCTAATTCGATAGCATATGCTTCCCGTTGGGTAACATATGCTATTGAATTAGGGTTAGTCTGG
ATAGTATATACTACTACCCGGGAAGCATATGCTACCCGTTTAGGGTTCACCGGTGATGCCGGCCACGATG
CGTCCGGCGTAGAGGATCTAATGTGAGTTAGCTCACTCATTAGGCACCCCAGGCTTTACACTTTATGCTT
CCGGCTCGTATGTTGTGTGGAATTGTGAGCGGATAACAATTTCACACAGGAAACAGCTATGACCATGATT
ACGCCAAGCGCGCAATTAACCCTCACTAAAGGGAACAAAAGCTGGAGCTGCAAGCTTAATGTAGTCTTAT
GCAATACTCTTGTAGTCTTGCAACATGGTAACGATGAGTTAGCAACATGCCTTACAAGGAGAGAAAAAGC
ACCGTGCATGCCGATTGGTGGAAGTAAGGTGGTACGATCGTGCCTTATTAGGAAGGCAACAGACGGGTCT
GACATGGATTGGACGAACCACTGAATTGCCGCATTGCAGAGATATTGTATTTAAGTGCCTAGCTCGATAC
ATAAACGGGTCTCTCTGGTTAGACCAGATCTGAGCCTGGGAGCTCTCTGGCTAACTAGGGAACCCACTGC
TTAAGCCTCAATAAAGCTTGCCTTGAGTGCTTCAAGTAGTGTGTGCCCGTCTGTTGTGTGACTCTGGTAA
CTAGAGATCCCTCAGACCCTTTTAGTCAGTGTGGAAAATCTCTAGCAGTGGCGCCCGAACAGGGACTTGA
AAGCGAAAGGGAAACCAGAGGAGCTCTCTCGACGCAGGACTCGGCTTGCTGAAGCGCGCACGGCAAGAGG
CGAGGGGCGGCGACTGGTGAGTACGCCAAAAATTTTGACTAGCGGAGGCTAGAAGGAGAGAGATGGGTGC
GAGAGCGTCAGTATTAAGCGGGGGAGAATTAGATCGCGATGGGAAAAAATTCGGTTAAGGCCAGGGGGAA
AGAAAAAATATAAATTAAAACATATAGTATGGGCAAGCAGGGAGCTAGAACGATTCGCAGTTAATCCTGG
CCTGTTAGAAACATCAGAAGGCTGTAGACAAATACTGGGACAGCTACAACCATCCCTTCAGACAGGATCA
GAAGAACTTAGATCATTATATAATACAGTAGCAACCCTCTATTGTGTGCATCAAAGGATAGAGATAAAAG
ACACCAAGGAAGCTTTAGACAAGATAGAGGAAGAGCAAAACAAAAGTAAGACCACCGCACAGCAAGCGGC
CGCTGATCTTCAGACCTGGAGGAGGAGATATGAGGGACAATTGGAGAAGTGAATTATATAAATATAAAGT
AGTAAAAATTGAACCATTAGGAGTAGCACCCACCAAGGCAAAGAGAAGAGTGGTGCAGAGAGAAAAAAGA
GCAGTGGGAATAGGAGCTTTGTTCCTTGGGTTCTTGGGAGCAGCAGGAAGCACTATGGGCGCAGCGTCAA
TGACGCTGACGGTACAGGCCAGACAATTATTGTCTGGTATAGTGCAGCAGCAGAACAATTTGCTGAGGGC
TATTGAGGCGCAACAGCATCTGTTGCAACTCACAGTCTGGGGCATCAAGCAGCTCCAGGCAAGAATCCTG
GCTGTGGAAAGATACCTAAAGGATCAACAGCTCCTGGGGATTTGGGGTTGCTCTGGAAAACTCATTTGCA
CCACTGCTGTGCCTTGGAATGCTAGTTGGAGTAATAAATCTCTGGAACAGATTTGGAATCACACGACCTG
GATGGAGTGGGACAGAGAAATTAACAATTACACAAGCTTAATACACTCCTTAATTGAAGAATCGCAAAAC
CAGCAAGAAAAGAATGAACAAGAATTATTGGAATTAGATAAATGGGCAAGTTTGTGGAATTGGTTTAACA
TAACAAATTGGCTGTGGTATATAAAATTATTCATAATGATAGTAGGAGGCTTGGTAGGTTTAAGAATAGT
TTTTGCTGTACTTTCTATAGTGAATAGAGTTAGGCAGGGATATTCACCATTATCGTTTCAGACCCACCTC
CCAACCCCGAGGGGACCCGACAGGCCCGAAGGAATAGAAGAAGAAGGTGGAGAGAGAGACAGAGACAGAT
CCATTCGATTAGTGAACGGATCTCGACGGTATCGGTTTTAAAAGAAAAGGGGGGATTGGGGGGTACAGTG
CAGGGGAAAGAATAGTAGACATAATAGCAACAGACATACAAACTAAAGAATTACAAAAACAAATTACAAA
AATTCAAAATTTTATCGATTTCGAACCTAGGGTTTAAACGGCGCGCCAGCTTTAGGCGTGTACGGTGGGC
GCCTATAAAAGCAGAGCTCGTTTAGTGAACCGTCAGATCGCCTGGAGCAATTCCACAACACTTTTGTCTT
ATACCAACTTTCCGTACCACTTCCTACCCTCGTAAAGTCGACCCACCATGACTGCTCCAAAGAAGAAGCG
TAAGGTAATGGTGAGCAAGGGCGAGGAGGTCATCAAAGAGTTCATGCGCTTCAAGGTGCGCATGGAGGGC
TCCATGAACGGCCACGAGTTCGAGATCGAGGGCGAGGGCGAGGGCCGCCCCTACGAGGGCACCCAGACCG
CCAAGCTGAAGGTGACCAAGGGCGGCCCCCTGCCCTTCGCCTGGGACATCCTGTCCCCCCAGTTCATGTA
CGGCTCCAAGGCGTACGTGAAGCACCCCGCCGACATCCCCGATTACAAGAAGCTGTCCTTCCCCGAGGGC
TTCAAGTGGGAGCGCGTGATGAACTTCGAGGACGGCGGTCTGGTGACCGTGACCCAGGACTCCTCCCTGC
AGGACGGCACGCTGATCTACAAGGTGAAGATGCGCGGCACCAACTTCCCCCCCGACGGCCCCGTAATGCA
GAAGAAGACCATGGGCTGGGAGGCCTCCACCGAGCGCCTGTACCCCCGCGACGGCGTGCTGAAGGGCGAG
ATCCACCAGGCCCTGAAGCTGAAGGACGGCGGCCACTACCTGGTGGAGTTCAAGACCATCTACATGGCCA
AGAAGCCCGTGCAACTGCCCGGCTACTACTACGTGGACACCAAGCTGGACATCACCTCCCACAACGAGGA
CTACACCATCGTGGAACAGTACGAGCGCTCCGAGGGCCGCCACCACCTGTTCCTGGGGCATGGCACCGGC
AGCACCGGCAGCGGCAGCTCCGGCACCGCCTCCTCCGAGGACAACAACATGGCCGTCATCAAAGAGTTCA
TGCGCTTCAAGGTGCGCATGGAGGGCTCCATGAACGGCCACGAGTTCGAGATCGAGGGCGAGGGCGAGGG
CCGCCCCTACGAGGGCACCCAGACCGCCAAGCTGAAGGTGACCAAGGGCGGCCCCCTGCCCTTCGCCTGG
GACATCCTGTCCCCCCAGTTCATGTACGGCTCCAAGGCGTACGTGAAGCACCCCGCCGACATCCCCGATT
ACAAGAAGCTGTCCTTCCCCGAGGGCTTCAAGTGGGAGCGCGTGATGAACTTCGAGGACGGCGGTCTGGT
GACCGTGACCCAGGACTCCTCCCTGCAGGACGGCACGCTGATCTACAAGGTGAAGATGCGCGGCACCAAC
TTCCCCCCCGACGGCCCCGTAATGCAGAAGAAGACCATGGGCTGGGAGGCCTCCACCGAGCGCCTGTACC
CCCGCGACGGCGTGCTGAAGGGCGAGATCCACCAGGCCCTGAAGCTGAAGGACGGCGGCCACTACCTGGT
GGAGTTCAAGACCATCTACATGGCCAAGAAGCCCGTGCAACTGCCCGGCTACTACTACGTGGACACCAAG
CTGGACATCACCTCCCACAACGAGGACTACACCATCGTGGAACAGTACGAGCGCTCCGAGGGCCGCCACC
ACCTGTTCCTGTACGGCATGGACGAGCTGTACAAGTAAACCGTCGACCTCGACGGATCGGGAGATCTCGA
CCGAGCTTTGCAAAGATGGATAAAGTTTTAAACAGAGAGGAATCTTTGCAGCTAATGGACCTTCTAGGTC
TTGAAAGGAGTGGGAATTGGCTCCGGTGCCCGTCAGTGGGCAGAGCGCACATCGCCCACAGTCCCCGAGA
AGTTGGGGGGAGGGGTCGGCAATTGAACCGGTGCCTAGAGAAGGTGGCGCGGGGTAAACTGGGAAAGTGA
TGTCGTGTACTGGCTCCGCCTTTTTCCCGAGGGTGGGGGAGAACCGTATATAAGTGCAGTAGTCGCCGTG
AACGTTCTTTTTCGCAACGGGTTTGCCGCCAGAACACAGGTAAGTGCCGTGTGTGGTTCCCGCGGGCCTG
GCCTCTTTACGGGTTATGGCCCTTGCGTGCCTTGAATTACTTCCACCTGGCTGCAGTACGTGATTCTTGA
TCCCGAGCTTCGGGTTGGAAGTGGGTGGGAGAGTTCGAGGCCTTGCGCTTAAGGAGCCCCTTCGCCTCGT
GCTTGAGTTGAGGCCTGGCCTGGGCGCTGGGGCCGCCGCGTGCGAATCTGGTGGCACCTTCGCGCCTGTC
TCGCTGCTTTCGATAAGTCTCTAGCCATTTAAAATTTTTGATGACCTGCTGCGACGCTTTTTTTCTGGCA
AGATAGTCTTGTAAATGCGGGCCAAGATCGATCTGCACACTGGTATTTCGGTTTTTGGGGCCGCGGGCGG
CGACGGGGCCCGTGCGTCCCAGCGCACATGTTCGGCGAGGCGGGGCCTGCGAGCGCGGCCACCGAGAATC
GGACGGGGGTAGTCTCAAGCTGGCCGGCCTGCTCTGGTGCCTGGCCTCGCGCCGCCGTGTATCGCCCCGC
CCTGGGCGGCAAGGCTGGCCCGGTCGGCACCAGTTGCGTGAGCGGAAAGATGGCCGCTTCCCGGCCCTGC
TGCAGGGAGCTCAAAATGGAGGACGCGGCGCTCGGGAGAGCGGGCGGGTGAGTCACCCACACAAAGGAAA
AGGGCCTTTCCGTCCTCAGCCGTCGCTTCATGTGACTCCACGGAGTACCGGGCGCCGTCCAGGCACCTCG
ATTAGTTCTCGATCGAGCTTTTGGAGTACGTCGTCTTTAGGTTGGGGGGAGGGGTTTTATGCGATGGAGT
TTCCCCACACTGAGTGGGTGGAGACTGAAGTTAGGCCAGCTTGGCACTTGATGTAATTCTCCTTGGAATT
TGCCCTTTTTGAGTTTGGATCTTGGTTCATTCTCAAGCCTCAGACAGTGGTTCAAAGTTTTTTTCTTCCA
TTTCAGGTGTCGTGAGGAATTAGCTTGACCAAGCTTGGTACCGAGCTCGGATCCACTAGTAACGGCCGCC
AGTGTGCTGGAATTCTCGAGGTTGCCACCATGAAAAAGCCTGAACTCACCGCGACGTCTGTCGAGAAGTT
TCTGATCGAAAAGTTCGACAGCGTCTCCGACCTGATGCAGCTCTCGGAGGGCGAAGAATCTCGTGCTTTC
AGCTTCGATGTAGGAGGGCGTGGATATGTCCTGCGGGTAAATAGCTGCGCCGATGGTTTCTACAAAGATC
GTTATGTTTATCGGCACTTTGCATCGGCCGCGCTCCCGATTCCGGAAGTGCTTGACATTGGGGAATTCAG
CGAGAGCCTGACCTATTGCATCTCCCGCCGTGCACAGGGTGTCACGTTGCAAGACCTGCCTGAAACCGAA
CTGCCCGCTGTTCTGCAGCCGGTCGCGGAGGCCATGGATGCGATCGCTGCGGCCGATCTTAGCCAGACGA
GCGGGTTCGGCCCATTCGGACCGCAAGGAATCGGTCAATACACTACATGGCGTGATTTCATATGCGCGAT
TGCTGATCCCCATGTGTATCACTGGCAAACTGTGATGGACGACACCGTCAGTGCGTCCGTCGCGCAGGCT
CTCGATGAGCTGATGCTTTGGGCCGAGGACTGCCCCGAAGTCCGGCACCTCGTGCACGCGGATTTCGGCT
CCAACAATGTCCTGACGGACAATGGCCGCATAACAGCGGTCATTGACTGGAGCGAGGCGATGTTCGGGGA
TTCCCAATACGAGGTCGCCAACATCTTCTTCTGGAGGCCGTGGTTGGCTTGTATGGAGCAGCAGACGCGC
TACTTCGAGCGGAGGCATCCGGAGCTTGCAGGATCGCCGCGGCTCCGGGCGTATATGCTCCGCATTGGTC
TTGACCAACTCTATCAGAGCTTGGTTGACGGCAATTTCGATGATGCAGCTTGGGCGCAGGGTCGATGCGA
CGCAATCGTCCGATCCGGAGCCGGGACTGTCGGGCGTACACAAATCGCCCGCAGAAGCGCGGCCGTCTGG
ACCGATGGCTGTGTAGAAGTACTCGCCGATAGTGGAAACCGACGCCCCAGCACTCGTCCGAGGGCAAAGG
AATAGGCAGCCTAGTGCCATTTGTTCAGTGGTTCGTAGGGCTTTCCCCCACTGTTTGGCTTTCAGTTATA
TGGATGATGTGGTATTGGGGGCCAAGTCTGTACAGCATCTTGAGTCCCTTTTTACCGCTGTTACCAATTT
TCTTTTGTCTTTGGGTATACATTTAAACCCTAACAAAACAAAGAGATGGGGTTACTCTCTAAATTTTATG
GGTTATGTCATTGGATGTTATGGGTCCTTGCCACAAGAACACATCATACAAAAAATCAAAGAATGTTTTA
GAAAACTTCCTATTAACAGGCCTATTGATTGGAAAGTATGTCAACGAATTGTGGGTCTTTTGGGTTTTGC
TGCCCCTTTTACACAATGTGGTTATCCTGCGTTGATGCCTTTGTATGCATGTATTCAATCTAAGCAGGCT
TTCACTTTCTCGCCAACTTACAAGGCCTTTCTGTGTAAACAATACCTGAACCTTTACCCCGTTGCCCGGC
AACGGCCAGGTCTGTGCCAAGTGTTTGCTGACGCAACCCCCACTGGCTGGGGCTTGGTCATGGGCCATCA
GCGCATGCGTGGAACCTTTTCGGCTCCTCTGCCGATCCATACTGCGGAACTCCTAGCCGCTTGTTTTGCT
CGCAGCAGGTCTGGAGCAAACATTATCGGGACTGATAACTCTGTTGTCCTATCCCGCAAATATACATCGT
TTCCATGGCTGCTAGGCTGTGCTGCCAACTGGATCCTGCGCGGGACGTCCTTTGTTTACGTCCCGTCGGC
GCTGAATCCTGCGGACGACCCTTCTCGGGGTCGCTTGGGACTCTCTCGTCCCCTTCTCCGTCTGCCGTTC
CGACCGACCACGGGGCGCACCTCTCTTTACGCGGACTCCCCGTCTGTGCCTTCTCATCTGCCGGACCGTG
TGCACTTCGCTTCACCTCTGCACGTCGCATGGAGACCACCGTGAACGCCCACCAAATATTGCCCAAGGTC
TTACATAAGAGGACTCTTGGACTCTCAGCAATGTCAACGACCGACCTTGAGGCATACTTCAAAGACTGTT
TGTTTAAAGACTGGGAGGAGTTGGGGGAGGAGATTAGGTTAAAGGTCTTTGTACTAGGAGGCTGTAGGCA
TAAATTGGTCTGCGCACCAGCACCATGGCGCAATCACTAGAGCGGGGTACCTTTAAGACCAATGACTTAC
AAGGCAGCTGTAGATCTTAGCCACTTTTTAAAAGAAAAGGGGGGACTGGAAGGGCTAATTCACTCCCAAC
GAAGACAAGATCTGCTTTTTGCTTGTACTGGGTCTCTCTGGTTAGACCAGATCTGAGCCTGGGAGCTCTC
TGGCTAACTAGGGAACCCACTGCTTAAGCCTCAATAAAGCTTGCCTTGAGTGCTTCAAGTAGTGTGTGCC
CGTCTGTTGTGTGACTCTGGTAACTAGAGATCCCTCAGACCCTTTTAGTCAGTGTGGAAAATCTCTAGCA
GTAGTAGTTCATGTCATCTTATTATTCAGTATTTATAACTTGCAAAGAAATGAATATCAGAGAGTGAGAG
GAACTTGTTTATTGCAGCTTATAATGGTTACAAATAAAGCAATAGCATCACAAATTTCACAAATAAAGCA
TTTTTTTCACTGCATTCTAGTTGTGGTTTGTCCAAACTCATCAATGTATCTTATCATGTCTGGCTCTAGC
TATCCCGCCCCTAACTCCGCCCATCCCGCCCCTAACTCCGCCCAGTTCCGCCCATTCTCCGCCCCATGGC
TGACTAATTTTTTTTATTTATGCAGAGGCCGAGGCCGGATCCCTTGAGTGGCTTTCATCCTGGAGCAGAC
TTTGCAGTCTGTGGACTGCAACACAACATTGCCTTTATGTGTAACTCTTGGCTGAAGCTCTTACACCAAT
GCTGGGGGACATGTACCTCCCAGGGGCCCAGGAAGACTACGGGAGGCTACACCAACGTCAATCAGAGGGG
CCTGTGTAGCTACCGATAAGCGGACCCTCAAGAGGGCATTAGCAATAGTGTTTATAAGGCCCCCTTGTTA
ATTCTTGAAGACGAAAGGGCCTCGTGATACGCCTATTTTTATAGGTTAATGTCATGATAATAATGGTTTC
TTAGACGTCAGGTGGCACTTTTCGGGGAAATGTGCGCGGAACCCCTATTTGTTTATTTTTCTAAATACAT
TCAAATATGTATCCGCTCATGAGACAATAACCCTGATAAATGCTTCAATAATATTGAAAAAGGAAGAGTA
TGAGTATTCAACATTTCCGTGTCGCCCTTATTCCCTTTTTTGCGGCATTTTGCCTTCCTGTTTTTGCTCA
CCCAGAAACGCTGGTGAAAGTAAAAGATGCTGAAGATCAGTTGGGTGCACGAGTGGGTTACATCGAACTG
GATCTCAACAGCGGTAAGATCCTTGAGAGTTTTCGCCCCGAAGAACGTTTTCCAATGATGAGCACTTTTA
AAGTTCTGCTATGTGGCGCGGTATTATCCCGTGTTGACGCCGGGCAAGAGCAACTCGGTCGCCGCATACA
CTATTCTCAGAATGACTTGGTTGAGTACTCACCAGTCACAGAAAAGCATCTTACGGATGGCATGACAGTA
AGAGAATTATGCAGTGCTGCCATAACCATGAGTGATAACACTGCGGCCAACTTACTTCTGACAACGATCG
GAGGACCGAAGGAGCTAACCGCTTTTTTGCACAACATGGGGGATCATGTAACTCGCCTTGATCGTTGGGA
ACCGGAGCTGAATGAAGCCATACCAAACGACGAGCGTGACACCACGATGCCTGCAGCAATGGCAACAACG
TTGCGCAAACTATTAACTGGCGAACTACTTACTCTAGCTTCCCGGCAACAATTAATAGACTGGATGGAGG
CGGATAAAGTTGCAGGACCACTTCTGCGCTCGGCCCTTCCGGCTGGCTGGTTTATTGCTGATAAATCTGG
AGCCGGTGAGCGTGGGTCTCGCGGTATCATTGCAGCACTGGGGCCAGATGGTAAGCCCTCCCGTATCGTA
GTTATCTACACGACGGGGAGTCAGGCAACTATGGATGAACGAAATAGACAGATCGCTGAGATAGGTGCCT
CACTGATTAAGCATTGGTAACTGTCAGACCAAGTTTACTCATATATACTTTAGATTGATTTAAAACTTCA
TTTTTAATTTAAAAGGATCTAGGTGAAGATCCTTTTTGATAATCTCATGACCAAAATCCCTTAACGTGAG
TTTTCGTTCCACTGAGCGTCAGACCCCGTAGAAAAGATCAAAGGATCTTCTTGAGATCCTTTTTTTCTGC
GCGTAATCTGCTGCTTGCAAACAAAAAAACCACCGCTACCAGCGGTGGTTTGTTTGCCGGATCAAGAGCT
ACCAACTCTTTTTCCGAAGGTAACTGGCTTCAGCAGAGCGCAGATACCAAATACTGTCCTTCTAGTGTAG
CCGTAGTTAGGCCACCACTTCAAGAACTCTGTAGCACCGCCTACATACCTCGCTCTGCTAATCCTGTTAC
CAGTGGCTGCTGCCAGTGGCGATAAGTCGTGTCTTACCGGGTTGGACTCAAGACGATAGTTACCGGATAA
GGCGCAGCGGTCGGGCTGAACGGGGGGTTCGTGCACACAGCCCAGCTTGGAGCGAACGACCTACACCGAA
CTGAGATACCTACAGCGTGAGCTATGAGAAAGCGCCACGCTTCCCGAAGGGAGAAAGGCGGACAGGTATC
CGGTAAGCGGCAGGGTCGGAACAGGAGAGCGCACGAGGGAGCTTCCAGGGGGAAACGCCTGGTATCTTTA
TAGTCCTGTCGGGTTTCGCCACCTCTGACTTGAGCGTCGATTTTTGTGATGCTCGTCAGGGGGGCGGAGC
CTATGGAAAAACGCCAGCAACGCGGCCTTTTTACGGTTCCTGGCCTTTTGCTGGCCTTGAAGCTGTCCCT
GATGGTCGTCATCTACCTGCCTGGACAGCATGGCCTGCAACGCGGGCATCCCGATGCCGCCGGAAGCGAG
AAGAATCATAATGGGGAAGGCCATCCAGCCTCGCGTCG
Features (pLannotate 1.2.2; 31 found; start..end, strand, type, name):
      4..110     +  rep_origin     mini-oriP (fragment): internally truncated variant of the Epstein-Barr virus oriP replication origin (Tanaka et al., 1999)
    120..158     -  CDS            TcR (fragment): tetracycline efflux protein; tet; confers resistance to tetracycline
    159..180     +  protein_bind   CAP binding site: CAP binding activates transcription in the presence of cAMP. E. coli catabolite activator protein
    195..225     +  promoter       lac promoter: promoter for the E. coli lac operon
    233..249     +  protein_bind   lac operator: The lac repressor binds to the lac operator to inhibit transcription in E. coli. This inhibition can be relieved by adding lactose or isopropyl-β-D-thiogalactopyranoside (IPTG). lac repressor encoded by lacI
    294..312     +  promoter       T3 promoter: promoter for bacteriophage T3 RNA polymerase
    340..566     +  promoter       RSV promoter: Rous sarcoma virus enhancer/promoter
    567..747     +  LTR            5' LTR (truncated): truncated 5' long terminal repeat (LTR) from HIV-1
    794..919     +  misc_feature   HIV-1 Ψ: packaging signal of human immunodeficiency virus type 1
    903..1266    +  CDS            HIV-1 gag (fragment): gag protein from human immunodeficiency virus 1; gag
   1412..1645    +  misc_feature   RRE: The Rev response element (RRE) of HIV-1 allows for Rev-dependent mRNA export from the nucleus to the cytoplasm.
   2022..2122    +  CDS            Rev (fragment): human immunodeficiency virus 1 (HIV-1) Rev protein; rev; enhances nuclear export of unspliced and incompletely spliced viral mRNAs
   2136..2253    +  misc_feature   cPPT/CTS: central polypurine tract and central termination sequence of HIV-1
   2288..2416    +  promoter       TRE3G promoter (fragment): 3rd-generation Tet-responsive promoter that can be activated by binding of Tet-On® 3G
   2458..3885    +  CDS            tdTomato: tdTomato is a basic (constitutively fluorescent) orange fluorescent protein published in 2004, derived from Discosoma sp.. It is reported to be a somewhat slowly-maturing tandem dimer with low acid sensitivity.
   3936..4002    +  CDS            small t antigen (fragment): SV40 (simian virus 40) small t antigen
   4028..4239    +  promoter       EF-1α core promoter: core promoter for human elongation factor EF-1α
   4240..4349    +  intron         EF-1α intron A (fragment): intron upstream of the start codon of human EF-1α
   4983..5186    +  intron         EF-1α intron A: truncated intron upstream of the start codon of human EF-1α
   5280..6305    +  CDS            HygR: aminoglycoside phosphotransferase from E. coli; aph(4)-Ia; confers resistance to hygromycin
   6311..6466    +  CDS            HBsAg (S) (fragment): major/small (S) envelope protein of hepatitis B virus hepatitis B surface antigen
   6781..7039    +  ncRNA          HBV PRE 1151-1410: Accession: RF02816 - Hepatitis B virus post-transcriptional regulatory element 1151-1410
   7005..7445    +  CDS            X: X_HBVD3 - Experimental evidence at protein level: Swiss-Prot protein existence level 1. Multifunctional protein that plays a role in silencing host antiviral defenses and promoting viral transcription. Does not seem to be essential for HBV infection. May be directly involved in development of cirrhosis and liver cancer (hepatocellular carcinoma). Most of cytosolic activities involve modulation of cytosolic calcium. The effect on apoptosis is controversial depending on the cell types in which the studies have been conducted. May induce apoptosis by localizing in mitochondria and causing loss of
   7467..7535    +  CDS            nef (fragment): NEF_HV1Z2 - Experimental evidence at protein level: Swiss-Prot protein existence level 1. Extracellular Nef protein targets CD4(+) T-lymphocytes for apoptosis by interacting with CXCR4 surface receptors. From Human immunodeficiency virus type 1 group M subtype D (isolate Z2/CDC-Z34) (HIV-1).
   7537..7770    +  LTR            3' LTR (ΔU3): self-inactivating 3' long terminal repeat (LTR) from HIV-1
   7842..7963    +  polyA_signal   SV40 poly(A) signal: SV40 polyadenylation signal
   7983..8087    +  promoter       SV40 promoter (fragment): SV40 early promoter
   8435..8539    +  promoter       AmpR promoter: bla
   8540..9400    +  CDS            AmpR: β-lactamase; bla; confers resistance to ampicillin, carbenicillin, and related antibiotics
   9571..10159   +  rep_origin     ori: high-copy-number ColE1/pMB1/pBR322/pUC origin of replication
  10205..3       -  CDS            TcR (fragment) (across the origin): tetracycline efflux protein; tet; confers resistance to tetracycline
