[The description below was written by a language model from this plasmid's Addgene catalogue record and pLannotate feature annotations shown in this document.]
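Description:
pLV-REPORT(EF1a no GFP) mnuctdTomato is a lentiviral reporter plasmid of about 10.3 kb, built on a pLV backbone for mammalian expression and synthetic biology work. It is propagated in E. coli through a high-copy ColE1/pUC-type origin with ampicillin resistance. The depositor notes that recombination is generally not a problem with this backbone. The viral portion follows a third-generation, self-inactivating layout. An RSV promoter drives a truncated HIV-1 5' LTR, followed by the Ψ packaging signal with a gag fragment, the RRE for Rev-dependent export of the genomic RNA, and the cPPT/CTS. A ΔU3 3' LTR and a downstream SV40 poly(A) signal close the unit. Short fragments annotated as mini-oriP, TcR, lac and T3 elements, and nef appear to be backbone remnants.

Two cassettes sit between the LTRs. In the first, a tdTomato coding sequence lies downstream of a fragment annotated as part of the TRE3G promoter, probably its minimal promoter portion, although the record names no promoter or upstream response elements for this insert. The catalogue describes the insert as a nuclear Tomato with an N-terminal SV40 NLS. A small SV40 small t antigen fragment follows this reading frame. In the second cassette, the EF-1α core promoter with intron A drives hygromycin phosphotransferase, allowing selection of transduced cells. As the name indicates, this constitutive unit carries no GFP. A hepatitis B virus post-transcriptional regulatory element follows, which accounts for the HBsAg and X protein annotations. The associated publication describes the dFLASH dual-fluorescent transcription factor activity sensor system, so this plasmid is plausibly a Tomato-only variant or control in that series. The depositor and sequencing-derived records are almost identical, differing by only a few bases.
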