Addgene plasmid #172342: pLV-REPORT(EF1a no GFP) mnuctdTomato
Purpose: mnuctdTomato
Depositing lab: David Bersten. Depositing organization: Adelaide University. Publication: dFLASH; dual FLuorescent transcription factor Activity Sensor for Histone integrated live-cell reporting and high-content screening. Allen TP, Roennfeldt AE, Reckdharajkumar M, Liu M, Quinn RJ, Russell DL, Peet DJ, Whitelaw ML, Bersten DC. bioRxiv 2023.11.21.568191 10.1101/2023.11.21.568191.
Backbone
  Vector backbone: pLV
  Backbone size w/o insert (bp): 8000
  Total vector size (bp): 10331
  Vector type: Mammalian Expression, Lentiviral, Synthetic Biology
  Selectable markers: Hygromycin
Growth in bacteria
  Bacterial resistance: Ampicillin, 100 μg/mL
  Growth temperature: 37°C
  Growth strain: NEB Stable
  Copy number: High Copy
Gene/Insert 1
  Gene/Insert name: monomeric nuclear Tomato
  Species: Synthetic
  Tag / fusion protein: SV40 NLS (N terminal on insert)
Gene/Insert 2
  Gene/Insert name: HygR (alt names: hygromycin B phosphotransferase; hph)
  Promoter: EF1alpha
  Cloning method: Unknown
  Sequencing primers: 5′ n/a
Terms and licenses: Academic/Nonprofit Terms; Industry Terms: Not Available to Industry
Depositor comments: Our lab uses DH5alpha cells for growth, and recombination is generally not a problem with this lenti backbone. Use NEBstable or similar strains if recombination observed. Please visit https://www.biorxiv.org/content/10.1101/2023.11.21.568191v2 for bioRxiv preprint.
How to cite: pLV-REPORT(EF1a no GFP) mnuctdTomato was a gift from David Bersten (Addgene plasmid # 172342 ; http://n2t.net/addgene:172342 ; RRID:Addgene_172342)
